Addgene plasmid #48429: pFUSB4_ATTC
Depositing lab: Stephen Ekker. Depositing organization: Mayo Foundation for Medical Education and Research. Publication: High Efficiency In Vivo Genome Engineering with a Simplified 15-RVD GoldyTALEN Design. Ma AC, Lee HB, Clark KJ, Ekker SC. PLoS One. 2013 May 29;8(5):e65259. doi: 10.1371/journal.pone.0065259. Print 2013. PubMed 23734242.
Backbone
  Vector backbone: pFUS_B4
  Vector type: Mammalian Expression, TALEN
Growth in bacteria
  Bacterial resistance: Spectinomycin, 50 μg/mL
  Growth temperature: 37°C
  Growth strain: Top10
  Copy number: Unknown
Gene/Insert
  Gene/Insert name: RVD sequence: NI NG NG HD
  Species: Synthetic
  Cloning method: Unknown
  Sequencing primers: 5′ ttgatgcctggcagttccct; 3′ cgaaccgaacaggcttatgt
Terms and licenses: Academic/Nonprofit Terms; Industry Terms: Not Available to Industry
Depositor comments: Plasmid was created using Golden Gate cloning.
How to cite: pFUSB4_ATTC was a gift from Stephen Ekker (Addgene plasmid # 48429 ; http://n2t.net/addgene:48429 ; RRID:Addgene_48429)
