[The description below was written by a language model from this plasmid's Addgene catalogue record and pLannotate feature annotations shown in this document.]
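Description:
pFUSB4_ATTC is a small (about 2.9 kb) intermediate array plasmid from a Golden Gate TALEN assembly system, built on the pFUS_B4 backbone. It carries a pre-assembled, synthetic block of four TAL effector repeats whose repeat-variable diresidues are NI, NG, NG and HD. Under the standard RVD code these recognise A, T, T and C, which gives the plasmid its name. Although the catalogue lists it under mammalian expression and TALEN vector types, the annotated features show no eukaryotic promoter, polyadenylation signal or nuclease domain. It therefore appears to be a bacterial cloning intermediate rather than an expression construct in its own right.

Propagation in E. coli relies on a high-copy ColE1/pUC-type origin. Selection uses the aadA aminoglycoside adenylyltransferase gene, which confers spectinomycin and streptomycin resistance and is preceded by a fragment of the class 1 integron Pc promoter and a remnant of a gentamicin resistance gene. Short lacZα and lacI fragments remain, consistent with a lacZ screening cassette having been replaced by the repeat array during Golden Gate cloning. The rrnB T1 and T2 terminators are also annotated. The automated annotation did not label the TAL repeat insert itself, which presumably lies in the unannotated stretch between the lacZα fragment and the Pc promoter.

The associated publication describes a simplified 15-RVD GoldyTALEN design for in vivo genome engineering. Pre-made four-repeat modules such as this one would be combined with other repeat arrays in a later Golden Gate step to build full-length TALENs in a final expression backbone. This shortens assembly of custom DNA-binding domains.
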