Features (pLannotate 1.2.2; 8 found; start..end, strand, type, name):
      3..39      -  CDS            lacZα (fragment): LacZα fragment of β-galactosidase; lacZ fragment
    596..619     +  promoter       Pc promoter (fragment): intI1 (promoter lies within the coding sequence); class 1 integron promoter
    795..851     +  CDS            GmR (fragment): gentamycin acetyltransferase; aacC1; confers resistance to gentamycin
    858..1649    +  CDS            SmR: aminoglycoside adenylyltransferase (Murphy, 1985); aadA; confers resistance to spectinomycin and streptomycin
   1742..2330    +  rep_origin     ori: high-copy-number ColE1/pMB1/pBR322/pUC origin of replication
   2513..2605    +  CDS            lacI (fragment): lac repressor; lacI; The lac repressor binds to the lac operator to inhibit transcription in E. coli. This inhibition can be relieved by adding lactose or isopropyl-β-D-thiogalactopyranoside (IPTG).
   2660..2687    -  terminator     rrnB T2 terminator: transcription terminator T2 from the E. coli rrnB gene
   2819..2862    +  terminator     rrnB T1 terminator: Escherichia coli rrnB; transcription terminator T1 from the E. coli rrnB gene
>Addgene plasmid #48429 | pFUSB4_ATTC | depositor full sequence | sequence record 70129 | Full Sequence
ATGTTTTCCCAGTCACGACGTTGTAAAACGACGGCCAGTCTTAAGCGTCTCATGGCCTGACCCCGGACCA
AGTGGTGGCCTATCGCCAGCAACATTGGCGGCAAGCAAGCGCTCGAAACGGTGCAGCGGCTGTTGCCGGT
GCTGTGCCAGGACCATGGCCTGACCCCGGACCAAGTGGTGGCTATCGCCAGCAACGGTGGCGGCAAGCAA
GCGCTCGAAACGGTGCAGCGGCTGTTGCCGGTGCTGTGCCAGGACCATGGCCTGACCCCGGACCAAGTGG
TGGCTATCGCCAGCAACGGTGGCGGCAAGCAAGCGCTCGAAACGGTGCAGCGGCTGTTGCCGGTGCTGTG
CCAGGACCATGGCCTGACTCCGGACCAAGTGGTGGCTATCGCCAGCCACGATGGCGGCAAGCAAGCGCTC
GAAACGGTGCAGCGGCTGTTGCCGGTGCTGTGCCAGGACCATGGCCTGACCCCGGACCAAGTGGTGGCTA
TCGAGACGTCTAGACCAGCCAGGACAGAAATGCCTCGACTTCGCTGCTACCCAAGGTTGCCGGGTGACGC
ACACCGTGGAAACGGATGAAGGCACGAACCCAGTGGACATAAGCCTGTTCGGTTCGTAAGCTGTAATGCA
AGTAGCGTATGCGCTCACGCAACTGGTCCAGAACCTTGACCGAACGCAGCGGTGGTAACGGCGCAGTGGC
GGTTTTCATGGCTTGTTATGACTGTTTTTTTGGGGTACAGTCTATGCCTCGGGCATCCAAGCAGCAAGCG
CGTTACGCCGTGGGTCGATGTTTGATGTTATGGAGCAGCAACGATGTTACGCAGCAGGGCAGTCGCCCTA
AAACAAAGTTAAACATTATGAGGGAAGCGGTGATCGCCGAAGTATCGACTCAACTATCAGAGGTAGTTGG
CGTCATCGAGCGCCATCTCGAACCGACGTTGCTGGCCGTACATTTGTACGGCTCCGCAGTGGATGGCGGC
CTGAAGCCACACAGTGATATTGATTTGCTGGTTACGGTGACCGTAAGGCTTGATGAAACAACGCGGCGAG
CTTTGATCAACGACCTTTTGGAAACTTCGGCTTCCCCTGGAGAGAGCGAGATTCTCCGCGCTGTAGAAGT
CACCATTGTTGTGCACGACGACATCATTCCGTGGCGTTATCCAGCTAAGCGCGAACTGCAATTTGGAGAA
TGGCAGCGCAATGACATTCTTGCAGGTATCTTCGAGCCAGCCACGATCGACATTGATCTGGCTATCTTGC
TGACAAAAGCAAGAGAACATAGCGTTGCCTTGGTAGGTCCAGCGGCGGAGGAACTCTTTGATCCGGTTCC
TGAACAGGATCTATTTGAGGCGCTAAATGAAACCTTAACGCTATGGAACTCGCCGCCCGACTGGGCTGGC
GATGAGCGAAATGTAGTGCTTACGTTGTCCCGCATTTGGTACAGCGCAGTAACCGGCAAAATCGCGCCGA
AGGATGTCGCTGCCGACTGGGCAATGGAGCGCCTGCCGGCCCAGTATCAGCCCGTCATACTTGAAGCTAG
ACAGGCTTATCTTGGACAAGAAGAAGATCGCTTGGCCTCGCGCGCAGATCAGTTGGAAGAATTTGTCCAC
TACGTGAAAGGCGAGATCACCAAGGTAGTCGGCAAATAACCCTCGAGCCACCCATGACCAAAATCCCTTA
ACGTGAGTTACGCGTCGTTCCACTGAGCGTCAGACCCCGTAGAAAAGATCAAAGGATCTTCTTGAGATCC
TTTTTTTCTGCGCGTAATCTGCTGCTTGCAAACAAAAAAACCACCGCTACCAGCGGTGGTTTGTTTGCCG
GATCAAGAGCTACCAACTCTTTTTCCGAAGGTAACTGGCTTCAGCAGAGCGCAGATACCAAATACTGTCC
TTCTAGTGTAGCCGTAGTTAGGCCACCACTTCAAGAACTCTGTAGCACCGCCTACATACCTCGCTCTGCT
AATCCTGTTACCAGTGGCTGCTGCCAGTGGCGATAAGTCGTGTCTTACCGGGTTGGACTCAAGACGATAG
TTACCGGATAAGGCGCAGCGGTCGGGCTGAACGGGGGGTTCGTGCACACAGCCCAGCTTGGAGCGAACGA
CCTACACCGAACTGAGATACCTACAGCGTGAGCATTGAGAAAGCGCCACGCTTCCCGAAGGGAGAAAGGC
GGACAGGTATCCGGTAAGCGGCAGGGTCGGAACAGGAGAGCGCACGAGGGAGCTTCCAGGGGGAAACGCC
TGGTATCTTTATAGTCCTGTCGGGTTTCGCCACCTCTGACTTGAGCGTCGATTTTTGTGATGCTCGTCAG
GGGGGCGGAGCCTATGGAAAAACGCCAGCAACGCGGCCTTTTTACGGTTCCTGGCCTTTTGCTGGCCTTT
TGCTCACATGTTCTTTCCTGCGTTATCCCCTGATTCTGTGGATAACCGTATTACCGCCTTTGAGTGAGCT
GATACCGCTCGCCGCAGCCGAACGACCGAGCGCAGCGAGTCAGTGAGCGAGGAAGCGGAAGAGCGCCCAA
TACGCAAACCGCCTCTCCCCGCGCGTTGGCCGATTCATTAATGCAGCTGGCACGACAGGTTTCCCGACTG
GAAAGCGGGCAGTGAGCGCAACGCAATTAATACGCGTACCGCTAGCCAGGAAGAGTTTGTAGAAACGCAA
AAAGGCCATCCGTCAGGATGGCCTTCTGCTTAGTTTGATGCCTGGCAGTTTATGGCGGGCGTCCTGCCCG
CCACCCTCCGGGCCGTTGCTTCACAACGTTCAAATCCGCTCCCGGCGGATTTGTCCTACTCAGGAGAGCG
TTCACCGACAAACAACAGATAAAACGAAAGGCCCAGTCTTCCGACTGAGCCTTTCGTTTTATTTGATGCC
TGGCAGTTCCCTACTCTCGCGTTAACGCTAGCATGG
