>Addgene plasmid #48429 | pFUSB4_ATTC | addgene partial sequence | sequence record 70795 | pCR8_F1 5'-ttgatgcctggcagttccct-3'
TTGTAAAACGACGGCCAGTCTTAAGCGTCTCATGGCCTGACCCCGGACCAAGTGGTGGCTATCGCCAGCA
ACATTGGCGGCAAGCAAGCGCTCGAAACGGTGCAGCGGCTGTTGCCGGTGCTGTGCCAGGACCATGGCCT
GACCCCGGACCAAGTGGTGGCTATCGCCAGCAACGGTGGCGGCAAGCAAGCGCTCGAAACGGTGCAGCGG
CTGTTGCCGGTGCTGTGCCAGGACCATGGCCTGACCCCGGACCAAGTGGTGGCTATCGCCAGCAACGGTG
GCGGCAAGCAAGCGCTCGAAACGGTGCAGCGGCTGTTGCCGGTGCTGTGCCAGGACCATGGCCTGACTCC
GGACCAAGTGGTGGCTATCGCCAGCCACGATGGCGGCAAGCAAGCGCTCGAAACGGTGCAGCGGCTGTTG
CCGGTGCTGTGCCAGGACCATGGCCTGACCCCGGACCAAGTGGTGGCTATCGAGACGTCTAGACCAGCCA
GGACAGAAATGCCTCGACTTCGCTGCTACCCAAGGTTGCCGGGTGACGCACACCGTGGAAACGGATGAAG
GCACGAACCCAGTGGACATAAGCCTGTTCGGTTCGTAAGCTGTAATGCAAGTAGCGTATGCGCTCACGCA
ACTGGTCCAGAACCTTGACCGAACGCAGCGGTGGTAACGGCGCAGTGGCGGTTTTCATGGCTTGTTATGA
CTGTTTTTTTGGGGTACAGTCTATGCCTCGGGCATCCAAGCAGCAAGCGCGTTACGCCGTGGGTCGATGT
TTGATGTTATGGAGCAGCAACGATGTTACGCAGCAGGGCAGTCGCCCTAAAACAAAGTTAAACATTATGA
